>Addgene plasmid #65999 | J23107_GB | depositor full sequence | sequence record 114091 | J23107_GB sequence 2143 bps
TGCCTTTACGGCTAGCTCAGCCCTAGGTATTATGCTAGCTACTAGAGACCTACTAGTAGCGGCCGCTGCA
GGCTTCCTCGCTCACTGACTCGCTGCGCTCGGTCGTTCGGCTGCGGCGAGCGGTATCAGCTCACTCAAAG
GCGGTAATACGGTTATCCACAGAATCAGGGGATAACGCAGGAAAGAACATGTGAGCAAAAGGCCAGCAAA
AGGCCAGGAACCGTAAAAAGGCCGCGTTGCTGGCGTTTTTCCACAGGCTCCGCCCCCCTGACGAGCATCA
CAAAAATCGACGCTCAAGTCAGAGGTGGCGAAACCCGACAGGACTATAAAGATACCAGGCGTTTCCCCCT
GGAAGCTCCCTCGTGCGCTCTCCTGTTCCGACCCTGCCGCTTACCGGATACCTGTCCGCCTTTCTCCCTT
CGGGAAGCGTGGCGCTTTCTCATAGCTCACGCTGTAGGTATCTCAGTTCGGTGTAGGTCGTTCGCTCCAA
GCTGGGCTGTGTGCACGAACCCCCCGTTCAGCCCGACCGCTGCGCCTTATCCGGTAACTATCGTCTTGAG
TCCAACCCGGTAAGACACGACTTATCGCCACTGGCAGCAGCCACTGGTAACAGGATTAGCAGAGCGAGGT
ATGTAGGCGGTGCTACAGAGTTCTTGAAGTGGTGGCCTAACTACGGCTACACTAGAAGAACAGTATTTGG
TATCTGCGCTCTGCTGAAGCCAGTTACCTTCGGAAAAAGAGTTGGTAGCTCTTGATCCGGCAAACAAACC
ACCGCTGGTAGCGGTGGTTTTTTTGTTTGCAAGCAGCAGATTACGCGCAGAAAAAAAGGATCTCAAGAAG
ATCCTTTGATCTTTTCTACGGGGTCTGACGCTCAGTGGAACGAAAACTCACGTTAAGGGATTTTGGTCAT
GAGATTATCAAAAAGGATCTTCACCTAGATCCTTTTAAATTAAAAATGAAGTTTTAAATCAATCTAAAGT
ATATATGAGTAAACTTGGTCTGACAGTTACCAATGCTTAATCAGTGAGGCACCTATCTCAGCGATCTGTC
TATTTCGTTCATCCATAGTTGCCTGACTCCCCGTCGTGTAGATAACTACGATACGGGAGGGCTTACCATC
TGGCCCCAGTGCTGCAATGATACCGCGCGACCCACGCTCACCGGCTCCAGATTTATCAGCAATAAACCAG
CCAGCCGGAAGGGCCGAGCGCAGAAGTGGTCCTGCAACTTTATCCGCCTCCATCCAGTCTATTAATTGTT
GCCGGGAAGCTAGAGTAAGTAGTTCGCCAGTTAATAGTTTGCGCAACGTTGTTGCCATTGCTACAGGCAT
CGTGGTGTCACGCTCGTCGTTTGGTATGGCTTCATTCAGCTCCGGTTCCCAACGATCAAGGCGAGTTACA
TGATCCCCCATGTTGTGCAAAAAAGCGGTTAGCTCCTTCGGTCCTCCGATCGTTGTCAGAAGTAAGTTGG
CCGCAGTGTTATCACTCATGGTTATGGCAGCACTGCATAATTCTCTTACTGTCATGCCATCCGTAAGATG
CTTTTCTGTGACTGGTGAGTACTCAACCAAGTCATTCTGAGAATAGTGTATGCGGCGACCGAGTTGCTCT
TGCCCGGCGTCAATACGGGATAATACCGCGCCACATAGCAGAACTTTAAAAGTGCTCATCATTGGAAAAC
GTTCTTCGGGGCGAAAACTCTCAAGGATCTTACCGCTGTTGAGATCCAGTTCGATGTAACCCACTCGTGC
ACCCAACTGATCTTCAGCATCTTTTACTTTCACCAGCGTTTCTGGGTGAGCAAAAACAGGAAGGCAAAAT
GCCGCAAAAAAGGGAATAAGGGCGACACGGAAATGTTGAATACTCATACTCTTCCTTTTTCAATATTATT
GAAGCATTTATCAGGGTTATTGTCTCATGAGCGGATACATATTTGAATGTATTTAGAAAAATAAACAAAT
AGGGGTTCCGCGCACATTTCCCCGAAAAGTGCCACCTGACGTCTAAGAAACCATTATTATCATGACATTA
ACCTATAAAAATAGGCGTATCACGAGGCAGAATTTCAGATAAAAAAAATCCTTAGCTTTCGCTAAGGATG
ATTTCTGGAATTCGCGGCCGCTTCTAGAGACTAGTGGGTCTCA
Features (pLannotate 1.2.2; 6 found; start..end, strand, type, name):
     51..71      +  misc_feature   BioBrick suffix: universal suffix for all parts
    248..836     -  rep_origin     ori: high-copy-number ColE1/pMB1/pBR322/pUC origin of replication
   1007..1867    -  CDS            AmpR: β-lactamase; bla; confers resistance to ampicillin, carbenicillin, and related antibiotics
   1868..1972    -  promoter       AmpR promoter: bla
   2062..2105    -  terminator     bacterial terminator: putative bacterial transcription terminator
   2108..2129    +  misc_feature   BioBrick prefix: BioBrick prefix for parts that do not start with "ATG"
