[The description below was written by a language model from this plasmid's Addgene catalogue record and pLannotate feature annotations shown in this document.]
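Description:
J23107_GB is a CIDAR MoClo basic part plasmid for synthetic biology in E. coli. It carries a single small synthetic insert: the constitutive promoter J23107 from the Anderson promoter series, described in the record as medium strength. The part sits in the DVA backbone, and the complete plasmid is only 2,143 bp. The bracketed notation G:J23107:B in the purpose field indicates that the promoter is flanked by the "G" and "B" fusion sites of the MoClo standard. In this Golden Gate-style system, Type IIS restriction digestion releases a part with defined overhangs, so the flanking sites dictate where the part sits in an ordered, one-pot assembly of a transcriptional unit. The same promoter is typically offered with different fusion-site pairs so it can occupy different positions in multi-gene devices.

The annotated features are almost entirely backbone. They comprise a high-copy ColE1/pUC-type origin of replication and a β-lactamase gene with its own bla promoter for ampicillin selection. A putative bacterial transcription terminator is also present, along with BioBrick prefix and suffix sequences that bracket the cloning region across the plasmid's numbering origin. The automated annotation did not call the J23107 promoter or the Type IIS recognition sites, presumably because they are so short. Their presence is therefore inferred from the catalogue description, not the feature table. The catalogue lists copy number as unknown, although the annotated origin is of the high-copy type.

The plasmid serves as a storage and donor vector. It supplies a moderate constitutive promoter for combinatorial assembly with ribosome binding sites, coding sequences and terminators from the same library when tuning expression levels in E. coli genetic circuits.
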