Addgene plasmid #65999: J23107_GB
Purpose: MoClo Basic Part: Constitutive promoter - Anderson series - medium strength [G:J23107:B]
Depositing lab: Douglas Densmore. Depositing organization: Boston University Main Campus. Publication: CIDAR MoClo: Improved MoClo Assembly Standard and New E. coli Part Library Enable Rapid Combinatorial Design for Synthetic and Traditional Biology. Iverson SV, Haddock TL, Beal J, Densmore DM. ACS Synth Biol. 2016 Jan 15;5(1):99-103. doi: 10.1021/acssynbio.5b00124. Epub 2015 Nov 4. PubMed 26479688.
Backbone
  Vector backbone: DVA
  Vector type: Synthetic Biology
Growth in bacteria
  Bacterial resistance: Ampicillin, 100 μg/mL
  Growth temperature: 37°C
  Growth strain: DH5alpha
  Copy number: Unknown
Gene/Insert
  Gene/Insert name: Constitutive promoter (alt name: Basic Part - Promoter)
  Species: Synthetic
  Cloning method: Unknown
Terms and licenses: Academic/Nonprofit Terms; Industry Terms: Not Available to Industry
How to cite: J23107_GB was a gift from Douglas Densmore (Addgene plasmid # 65999 ; http://n2t.net/addgene:65999 ; RRID:Addgene_65999)
