>Addgene plasmid #65999 | J23107_GB | addgene partial sequence | sequence record 114090 | MoCloR 5'-gccacctgacgtctaagaaacc-3'
ATAGGCGTATCACGAGGCAGAATTTCAGATAAAAAAAATCCTTAGCTTTCGCTAAGGATGATTTCTGGAA
TTCGCGGCCGCTTCTAGAGACTAGTGGGTCTCATGCCTTTACGGCTAGCTCAGCCCTAGGTATTATGCTA
GCTACTAGAGACCTACTAGTAGCGGCCGCTGCAGGCTTCCTCGCTCACTGACTCGCTGCGCTCGGTCGTT
CGGCTGCGGCGAGCGGTATCAGCTCACTCAAAGGCGGTAATACGGTTATCCACAGAATCAGGGGATAACG
CAGGAAAGAACATGTGAGCAAAAGGCCAGCAAAAGGCCAGGAACCGTAAAAAGGCCGCGTTGCTGGCGTT
TTTCCACAGGCTCCGCCCCCCTGACGAGCATCACAAAAATCGACGCTCAAGTCAGAGGTGGCGAAACCCG
ACAGGACTATAAAGATACCAGGCGTTTCCCCCTGGAAGCTCCCTCGTGCGCTCTCCTGTTCCGACCCTGC
CGCTTACCGGATACCTGTCCGCCTTTCTCCCTTCGGGAAGCGTGGCGCTTTCTCATAGCTCACGCTGTAG
GTATCTCAGTTCGGTGTAGGTCGTTCGCTCCAAGCTGGGCTGTGTGCACGAACCCCCCGTTCAGCCCGAC
CGCTGCGCCTTATCCGGTAACTATCGTCTTGAGTCCAACCCGGTAAGACACGACTTATCGCCACTGGCAG
CAGCCACTGGTAACAGGATTAGCAGAGCGAGGTATGTAGGCGGTGCTACAGAGTTCTTGAAGTGGTGGCC
TAACTACGGCTACACTAGAAGAACAGTATTTGGTATCTGCGCTCTGCTGAAGCCAGTTACCTTCGGAAA
